>Addgene plasmid #176999 | GABPA_pLENTI-CAG-IRES-GFP | addgene full sequence | sequence record 350097 | Addgene NGS Result
GACCCGACAGGCCCGAAGGAATAGAAGAAGAAGGTGGAGAGAGAGACAGAGACAGATCCATTCGATTAGT
GAACGGATCGGCACTGCGTGCGCCAATTCTGCAGACAAATGGCAGTATTCATCCACAATTTTAAAAGAAA
AGGGGGGATTGGGGGGTACAGTGCAGGGGAAAGAATAGTAGACATAATAGCAACAGACATACAAACTAAA
GAATTACAAAAACAAATTACAAAAATTCAAAATTTTCGGGTTTATTACAGGGACAGCAGAGATCCAGTTT
GGTTAGTACCGGGCCCGCTCTAGCCCTAGATTTAAATCGATGTACGGGCCAGATATACGCGTTGACATTG
ATTATTGACTAGTTATTAATAGTAATCAATTACGGGGTCATTAGTTCATAGCCCATATATGGAGTTCCGC
GTTACATAACTTACGGTAAATGGCCCGCCTGGCTGACCGCCCAACGACCCCCGCCCATTGACGTCAATAA
TGACGTATGTTCCCATAGTAACGCCAATAGGGACTTTCCATTGACGTCAATGGGTGGAGTATTTACGGTA
AACTGCCCACTTGGCAGTACATCAAGTGTATCATATGCCAAGTACGCCCCCTATTGACGTCAATGACGGT
AAATGGCCCGCCTGGCATTATGCCCAGTACATGACCTTATGGGACTTTCCTACTTGGCAGTACATCTACG
TATTAGTCATCGCTATTACCATGGTCGAGGTGAGCCCCACGTTCTGCTTCACTCTCCCCATCTCCCCCCC
CTCCCCACCCCCAATTTTGTATTTATTTATTTTTTAATTATTTTGTGCAGCGATGGGGGCGGGGGGGGGG
GGGGSGCGCGCCRGGSGGGGSGGGGSGGGGSGRGGGGSGGGGSGGGGSGAGGCGGAGAGGTGCGGCGGCA
GCCAATCAGAGCGGCGCGCTCCGAAAGTTTCCTTTTATGGCGAGGCGGCGGCGGCGGCGGCCCTATAAAA
AGCGAAGCGCGCGGCGGGCGGGAGTCGCTGCGCGCTGCCTTCGCCCCGTGCCCCGCTCCGCCGCCGCCTC
GCGCCGCCCGCCCCGGCTCTGACTGACCGCGTTACTCCCACAGGTGAGCGGGCGGGACGGCCCTTCTCCT
CCGGGCTGTAATTAGCGCTTGGTTTAATGACGGCTTGTTTCTTTTCTGTGGCTGCGTGAAAGCCTTGAGG
GGCTCCGGGAGGGCCCTTTGTGCGGGGGGAGCGGCTCGGGGGGTGCGTGCGTGTGTGTGTGCGTGGGGAG
CGCCGCGTGCGGCTCCGCGCTGCCCGGCGGCTGTGAGCGCTGCGGGCGCGGCGCGGGGCTTTGTGCGCTC
CGCAGTGTGCGCGAGGGGAGCGCGGCCGGGGGCGGTGCCCCGCGGTGCGGGGGGGGCTGCGAGGGGAACA
AAGGCTGCGTGCGGGGTGTGTGCGTGGGGGGGTGAGCAGGGGGTGTGGGCGCGTCGGTCGGGCTGCAACC
CCCCCTGCACCCCCCTCCCCGAGTTGCTGAGCACGGCCCGGCTTCGGGTGCGGGGCTCCGTACGGGGCGT
GGCGCGGGGCTCGCCGTGCCGGGCGGGGGGTGGCGGCAGGTGGGGGTGCCGGGCGGGGCGGGGCCGCCTC
GGGCCGGGGAGGGCTCGGGGGAGGGGCGCGGCGGCCCCCGGAGCGCCGGCGGCTGTCGAGGCGCGGCGAG
CCGCAGCCATTGCCTTTTATGGTAATCGTGCGAGAGGGCGCAGGGACTTCCTTTGTCCCAAATCTGTGCG
GAGCCGAAATCTGGGAGGCGCCGCCGCACCCCCTCTAGCGGGCGCGGGGCGAAGCGGTGCGGCGCCGGCA
GGAAGGAAATGGGCGGGGAGGGCCTTCGTGCGTCGCCGCGCCGCCGTCCCCTTCTCCCTCTCCAGCCTCG
GGGCTGTCCGCGGGGGGACGGCTGCCTTCGGGGGGGACGGGGCAGGGCGGGGTTCGGCTTCTGGCGTGTG
ACCGGCGGCTCTAGAGCCTCTGCTAACCATGTTCATGCCTTCTTCTTTTTCCTACAGCTCCTGGGCAACG
TGCTGGTTATTGTGCTGTCTCATCATTTTGGCAAAGAATTCCCCTAGCCGCGGAATCTAGACTGCCGGAT
CGAATTGTCGACGAATTCGGATCTGGCCAATCACAAGTTTGTACAAAAAAGCAGGCACCATGACTAAAAG
AGAAGCAGAGGAGCTGATAGAAATTGAGATTGATGGAACAGAGAAAGCAGAGTGCACAGAAGAAAGCATT
GTAGAACAAACCTACGCGCCAGCTGAATGTGTAAGCCAGGCCATAGACATCAATGAACCAATAGGCAATT
TAAAGAAACTGCTAGAACCAAGACTACAGTGTTCTTTGGATGCTCATGAAATTTGTCTGCAAGATATCCA
GCTGGATCCAGAACGAAGTTTATTTGACCAAGGAGTAAAAACAGATGGAACTGTACAGCTTAGTGTACAG
GTAATTTCTTACCAAGGAATTGAACCAAAGTTAAACATCCTTGAAATTGTTAAACCTGCGGACACTGTTG
AGGTTGTTATTGATCCAGATGCCCACCATGCTGAATCAGAAGCACATCTTGTTGAAGAAGCTCAAGTGAT
AACTCTTGATGGCACAAAACACATCACAACCATTTCAGATGAAACTTCAGAACAAGTGACAAGATGGGCT
GCTGCACTGGAAGGCTATAGGAAAGAACAAGAACGCCTTGGGATACCCTATGATCCCATACAGTGGTCCA
CAGACCAAGTCCTGCATTGGGTGGTTTGGGTAATGAAGGAATTCAGCATGACCGATATAGACCTCACCAC
ACTCAACATTTCGGGGAGAGAATTATGTAGTCTCAACCAAGAAGATTTTTTTCAGCGGGTTCCTCGGGGA
GAAATTCTCTGGAGTCATCTGGAACTTCTCCGAAAATATGTATTGGCAAGTCAAGAACAACAGATGAATG
AAATAGTTACAATTGATCAACCTGTGCAAATTATTCCAGCATCAGTGCAATCTGCTACACCTACTACCAT
TAAAGTTATAAATAGTAGTGCGAAAGCAGCCAAAGTACAAAGAGCGCCGAGGATTTCAGGAGAAGATAGA
AGCTCACCTGGGAACAGAACAGGAAACAATGGCCAAATCCAACTATGGCAGTTTTTGCTAGAACTTCTTA
CTGATAAGGACGCTCGAGACTGCATTTCTTGGGTTGGTGATGAAGGTGAATTTAAGCTAAATCAGCCTGA
ACTGGTTGCACAGAAATGGGGACAGCGTAAAAATAAGCCTACGATGAACTATGAGAAACTCAGTCGTGCA
TTAAGATATTATTACGATGGGGACATGATTTGTAAAGTTCAAGGCAAGAGATTTGTGTACAAGTTTGTCT
GTGACTTGAAGACTCTTATTGGATACAGTGCAGCGGAGTTGAACCGTTTGGTCACAGAATGTGAACAGAA
GAAACTTGCAAAGATGCAGCTCCATGGAATTGCCCAGCCAGTCACAGCAGTAGCTCTGTCTACTGCTTCT
CTGCAAACGGAAAAGGATAATTAGAACCCAGCTTTCTTGTACAAAGTGGTGGGAGGAGGTGGATCTGGCG
ACTACAAGGACGACGATGACAAGTGACTCGAGCGGGATCAATTCCGCCCCCCCCCTAACGTTACTGGCCG
AAGCCGCTTGGAATAAGGCCGGTGTGCGTTTGTCTATATGTTATTTTCCACCATATTGCCGTCTTTTGGC
AATGTGAGGGCCCGGAAACCTGGCCCTGTCTTCTTGACGAGCATTCCTAGGGGTCTTTCCCCTCTCGCCA
AAGGAATGCAAGGTCTGTTGAATGTCGTGAAGGAAGCAGTTCCTCTGGAAGCTTCTTGAAGACAAACAAC
GTCTGTAGCGACCCTTTGCAGGCAGCGGAACCCCCCACCTGGCGACAGGTGCCTCTGCGGCCAAAAGCCA
CGTGTATAAGATACACCTGCAAAGGCGGCACAACCCCAGTGCCACGTTGTGAGTTGGATAGTTGTGGAAA
GAGTCAAATGGCTCTCCTCAAGCGTATTCAACAAGGGGCTGAAGGATGCCCAGAAGGTACCCCATTGTAT
GGGATCTGATCTGGGGCCTCGGTGCACATGCTTTACATGTGTTTAGTCGAGGTTAAAAAAACGTCTAGGC
CCCCCGAACCACGGGGACGTGGTTTTCCTTTGAAAAACACGATAATACCATGGTGAGCAAGGGCGAGGAG
CTGTTCACCGGGGTGGTGCCCATCCTGGTCGAGCTGGACGGCGACGTAAACGGCCACAAGTTCAGCGTGT
CCGGCGAGGGCGAGGGCGATGCCACCTACGGCAAGCTGACCCTGAAGTTCATCTGCACCACCGGCAAGCT
GCCCGTGCCCTGGCCCACCCTCGTGACCACCCTGACCTACGGCGTGCAGTGCTTCAGCCGCTACCCCGAC
CACATGAAGCAGCACGACTTCTTCAAGTCCGCCATGCCCGAAGGCTACGTCCAGGAGCGCACCATCTTCT
TCAAGGACGACGGCAACTACAAGACCCGCGCCGAGGTGAAGTTCGAGGGCGACACCCTGGTGAACCGCAT
CGAGCTGAAGGGCATCGACTTCAAGGAGGACGGCAACATCCTGGGGCACAAGCTGGAGTACAACTACAAC
AGCCACAACGTCTATATCATGGCCGACAAGCAGAAGAACGGCATCAAGGTGAACTTCAAGATCCGCCACA
ACATCGAGGACGGCAGCGTGCAGCTCGCCGACCACTACCAGCAGAACACCCCCATCGGCGACGGCCCCGT
GCTGCTGCCCGACAACCACTACCTGAGCACCCAGTCCGCCCTGAGCAAAGACCCCAACGAGAAGCGCGAT
CACATGGTCCTGCTGGAGTTCGTGACCGCCGCCGGGATCACTCTCGGCATGGACGAGCTGTACAAGTAAA
GCGGCCGCGACTCTAGAGTCGACCTGCAGGCATGCAAGCTTCAGGTAGCCGGCTAACGTTATCAAGCTTA
TCGATAATCAACCTCTGGATTACAAAATTTGTGAAAGATTGACTGGTATTCTTAACTATGTTGCTCCTTT
TACGCTATGTGGATACGCTGCTTTAATGCCTTTGTATCATGCTATTGCTTCCCGTATGGCTTTCATTTTC
TCCTCCTTGTATAAATCCTGGTTGCTGTCTCTTTATGAGGAGTTGTGGCCCGTTGTCAGGCAACGTGGCG
TGGTGTGCACTGTGTTTGCTGACGCAACCCCCACTGGTTGGGGCATTGCCACCACCTGTCAGCTCCTTTC
CGGGACTTTCGCTTTCCCCCTCCCTATTGCCACGGCGGAACTCATCGCCGCCTGCCTTGCCCGCTGCTGG
ACAGGGGCTCGGCTGTTGGGCACTGACAATTCCGTGGTGTTGTCGGGGAAATCATCGTCCTTTCCTTGGC
TGCTCGCCTGTGTTGCCACCTGGATTCTGCGCGGGACGTCCTTCTGCTACGTCCCTTCGGCCCTCAATCC
AGCGGACCTTCCTTCCCGCGGCCTGCTGCCGGCTCTGCGGCCTCTTCCGCGTCTTCGCCTTCGCCCTCAG
ACGAGTCGGATCTCCCTTTGGGCCGCCTCCCCGCATCGATACCGTCGACCTCGATCGAGACCTAGAAAAA
CATGGAGCAATCACAAGTAGCAATACAGCAGCTACCAATGCTGATTGTGCCTGGCTAGAAGCACAAGAGG
AGGAGGAGGTGGGTTTTCCAGTCACACCTCAGGTACCTTTAAGACCAATGACTTACAAGGCAGCTGTAGA
TCTTAGCCACTTTTTAAAAGAAAAGGGGGGACTGGAAGGGCTAATTCACTCCCAACGAAGACAAGATCTG
CTTTTTGCTTGTACTGGGTCTCTCTGGTTAGACCAGATCTGAGCCTGGGAGCTCTCTGGCTAACTAGGGA
ACCCACTGCTTAAGCCTCAATAAAGCTTGCCTTGAGTGCTTCAAGTAGTGTGTGCCCGTCTGTTGTGTGA
CTCTGGTAACTAGAGATCCCTCAGACCCTTTTAGTCAGTGTGGAAAATCTCTAGCAGTAGTAGTTCATGT
CATCTTATTATTCAGTATTTATAACTTGCAAAGAAATGAATATCAGAGAGTGAGAGGAACTTGTTTATTG
CAGCTTATAATGGTTACAAATAAAGCAATAGCATCACAAATTTCACAAATAAAGCATTTTTTTCACTGCA
TTCTAGTTGTGGTTTGTCCAAACTCATCAATGTATCTTATCATGTCTGGCTCTAGCTATCCCGCCCCTAA
CTCCGCCCATCCCGCCCCTAACTCCGCCCAGTTCCGCCCATTCTCCGCCCCATGGCTGACTAATTTTTTT
TATTTATGCAGAGGCCGAGGCCGCCTCGGCCTCTGAGCTATTCCAGAAGTAGTGAGGAGGCTTTTTTGGA
GGCCTAGGGACGTACCCAATTCGCCCTATAGTGAGTCGTATTAGCATGTGAGCAAAAGGCCAGCATAAAT
CAAAAGAATAGACCGAGATAGGGT
[37 nt withheld, positions 6465-6501]
AAAGAACGTGGACTCCAACGTCAAAGG
[49 nt withheld, positions 6529-6577]
T
[91 nt withheld, positions 6579-6669]
G
[124 nt withheld, positions 6671-6794]
CAGGTGGCACTTTTCGGGGAAATGTGCGCGGAACCCCTATTTGTTTATTTTTCTAAATACATTCAAATAT
GTATCCGCTCATGAGACAATAACCCTGATAAATGCTTCAATAATATTGAAAAAGGAAGAGTATGAGTATT
CAACATTTCCGTGTCGCCCTTATTCCCTTTTTTGCGGCATTTTGCCTTCCTGTTTTTGCTCACCCAGAAA
CGCTGGTGAAAGTAAAAGATGCTGAAGATCAGTTGGGTGCACGAGTGGGTTACATCGAACTGGATCTCAA
CAGCGGTAAGATCCTTGAGAGTTTTCGCCCCGAAGAACGTTTTCCAATGATGAGCACTTTTAAAGTTCTG
CTATGTGGCGCGGTATTATCCCGTATTGACGCCGGGCAAGAGCAACTCGGTCGCCGCATACACTATTCTC
AGAATGACTTGGTTGAGTACTCACCAGTCACAGAAAAGCATCTTACGGATGGCATGACAGTAAGAGAATT
ATGCAGTGCTGCCATAACCATGAGTGATAACACTGCGGCCAACTTACTTCTGACAACGATCGGAGGACCG
AAGGAGCTAACCGCTTTTTTGCACAACATGGGGGATCATGTAACTCGCCTTGATCGTTGGGAACCGAAGC
TGAATGAAGCCATACCAAACGACGAGCGTGACACCACGATGCCTGTAGCAATGGCAACAACGTTGCGCAA
ACTATTAACTGGCGAACTACTTACTCTAGCTTCCCGGCAACAATTAATAGACTGGATGGAGGCGGATAAA
GTTGCAGGACCACTTCTGCGCTCGGCCCTTCCGGCTGGCTGGTTTATTGCTGATAAATCTGGAGCCGGTG
AGCGTGGGTCTCGCGGTATCATTGCAGCACTGGGGCCAGATGGTAAGCCCTCCCGTATCGTAGTTATCTA
CACGACGGGGAGTCAGGCAACTATGGATGAACGAAATAGACAGATCGCTGAGATAGGTGCCTCACTGATT
AAGCATTGGTAACTGTCAGACCAAGTTTACTCATATATACTTTAGATTGATTTAAAACTTCATTTTTAAT
TTAAAAGGATCTAGGTGAAGATCCTTTTTGATAATCTCATGACCAAAATCCCTTAACGTGAGTTTTCGTT
CCACTGAGCGTCAGACCCCGTAGAAAAGATCAAAGGATCTTCTTGAGATCCTTTTTTTCTGCGCGTAATC
TGCTGCTTGCAAACAAAAAAACCACCGCTACCAGCGGTGGTTTGTTTGCCGGATCAAGAGCTACCAACTC
TTTTTCCGAAGGTAACTGGCTTCAGCAGAGCGCAGATACCAAATACTGTTCTTCTAGTGTAGCCGTAGTT
AGGCCACCACTTCAAGAACTCTGTAGCACCGCCTACATACCTCGCTCTGCTAATCCTGTTACCAGTGGCT
GCTGCCAGTGGCGATAAGTCGTGTCTTACCGGGTTGGACTCAAGACGATAGTTACCGGATAAGGCGCAGC
GGTCGGGCTGAACGGGGGGTTCGTGCACACAGCCCAGCTTGGAGCGAACGACCTACACCGAACTGAGATA
CCTACAGCGTGAGCTATGAGAAAGCGCCACGCTTCCCGAAGGGAGAAAGGCGGACAGGTATCCGGTAAGC
GGCAGGGTCGGAACAGGAGAGCGCACGAGGGAGCTTCCAGGGGGAAACGCCTGGTATCTTTATAGTCCTG
TCGGGTTTCGCCACCTCTGACTTGAGCGTCGATTTTTGTGATGCTCGTCAGGGGGGCGGAGCCTATGGAA
AAACGCCAGCAACGCGGCCTTTTTACGGTTCCTGGCCTTTTGCTGGCCTTTTGCTCACATGTTCTTTCCT
GCGTTATCCCCTGATTCTGTGGATAACCGTATTACCGCCATGCATTAGTTATTAATAGTAATCAATTACG
GGGTCATTAGTTCATAGCCCATATATGGAGTTCCGCGTTACATAACTTACGGTAAATGGCCCGCCTGGCT
GACCGCCCAACGACCCCCGCCCATTGACGTCAATAATGACGTATGTTCCCATAGTAACGCCAATAGGGAC
TTTCCATTGACGTCAATGGGTGGAGTATTTACGGTAAACTGCCCACTTGGCAGTACATCAAGTGTATCAT
ATGCCAAGTACGCCCCCTATTGACGTCAATGACGGTAAATGGCCCGCCTGGCATTATGCCCAGTACATGA
CCTTATGGGACTTTCCTACTTGGCAGTACATCTACGTATTAGTCATCGCTATTACCATGGTGATGCGGTT
TTGGCAGTACATCAATGGGCGTGGATAGCGGTTTGACTCACGGGGATTTCCAAGTCTCCACCCCATTGAC
GTCAATGGGAGTTTGTTTTGGCACCAAAATCAACGGGACTTTCCAAAATGTCGTAACAACTCCGCCCCAT
TGACGCAAATGGGCGGTAGGCGTGTACGGTGGGAGGTCTATATAAGCAGCGCGTTTTGCCTGTACTGGGT
CTCTCTGGTTAGACCAGATCTGAGCCTGGGAGCTCTCTGGCTAACTAGGGAACCCACTGCTTAAGCCTCA
ATAAAGCTTGCCTTGAGTGCTTCAAGTAGTGTGTGCCCGTCTGTTGTGTGACTCTGGTAACTAGAGATCC
CTCAGACCCTTTTAGTCAGTGTGGAAAATCTCTAGCAGTGGCGCCCGAACAGGGACTTGAAAGCGAAAGG
GAAACCAGAGGAGCTCTCTCGACGCAGGACTCGGCTTGCTGAAGCGCGCACGGCAAGAGGCGAGGGGCGG
CGACTGGTGAGTACGCCAAAAATTTTGACTAGCGGAGGCTAGAAGGAGAGAGATGGGTGCGAGAGCGTCA
GTATTAAGCGGGGGAGAATTAGATCGCGATGGGAAAAAATTCGGTTAAGGCCAGGGGGAAAGAAAAAATA
TAAATTAAAACATATAGTATGGGCAAGCAGGGAGCTAGAACGATTCGCAGTTAATCCTGGCCTGTTAGAA
ACATCAGAAGGCTGTAGACAAATACTGGGACAGCTACAACCATCCCTTCAGACAGGATCAGAAGAACTTA
GATCATTATATAATACAGTAGCAACCCTCTATTGTGTGCATCAAAGGATAGAGATAAAAGACACCAAGGA
AGCTTTAGACAAGATAGAGGAAGAGCAAAACAAAAGTAAGACCACCGCACAGCAAGCGGCCGGCCGCTGA
TCTTCAGACCTGGAGGAGGAGATATGAGGGACAATTGGAGAAGTGAATTATATAAATATAAAGTAGTAAA
AATTGAACCATTAGGAGTAGCACCCACCAAGGCAAAGAGAAGAGTGGTGCAGAGAGAAAAAAGAGCAGTG
GGAATAGGAGCTTTGTTCCTTGGGTTCTTGGGAGCAGCAGGAAGCACTATGGGCGCAGCGTCAATGACGC
TGACGGTACAGGCCAGACAATTATTGTCTGGTATAGTGCAGCAGCAGAACAATTTGCTGAGGGCTATTGA
GGCGCAACAGCATCTGTTGCAACTCACAGTCTGGGGCATCAAGCAGCTCCAGGCAAGAATCCTGGCTGTG
GAAAGATACCTAAAGGATCAACAGCTCCTGGGGATTTGGGGTTGCTCTGGAAAACTCATTTGCACCACTG
CTGTGCCTTGGAATGCTAGTTGGAGTAATAAATCTCTGGAACAGATTTGGAATCACACGACCTGGATGGA
GTGGGACAGAGAAATTAACAATTACACAAGCTTAATACACTCCTTAATTGAAGAATCGCAAAACCAGCAA
GAAAAGAATGAACAAGAATTATTGGAATTAGATAAATGGGCAAGTTTGTGGAATTGGTTTAACATAACAA
ATTGGCTGTGGTATATAAAATTATTCATAATGATAGTAGGAGGCTTGGTAGGTTTAAGAATAGTTTTTGC
TGTACTTTCTATAGTGAATAGAGTTAGGCAGGGATATTCACCATTATCGTTTCAGACCCACCTCCCAACC
CCGAGGG
Features (pLannotate 1.2.2; 30 found; start..end, strand, type, name):
    129..246     +  misc_feature   cPPT/CTS: central polypurine tract and central termination sequence of HIV-1
    344..723     +  enhancer       CMV enhancer: human cytomegalovirus immediate early enhancer
    725..1000    +  promoter       chicken β-actin promoter: No description available
   1001..2017    +  intron         chimeric intron: chimera between introns from chicken β-actin and rabbit β-globin
   2134..2154    +  protein_bind   attB1: mutant version of attB; core recombination site for the Gateway® BP reaction BP Clonase™
   2160..3521    +  CDS            GABPA: GABPA_HUMAN - Also known as E4TF1A. Experimental evidence at protein level: Swiss-Prot protein existence level 1. Transcription factor capable of interacting with purine rich repeats (GA repeats). Necessary for the expression of the Adenovirus E4 gene. From Homo sapiens (Human).
   3526..3550    -  protein_bind   attB2: mutant version of attB; recombination site for the Gateway® BP reaction BP Clonase™
   3573..3593    +  CDS            FLAG (fragment): FLAG® epitope tag, followed by an enterokinase cleavage site
   3617..4177    +  misc_feature   IRES: internal ribosome entry site (IRES) of the encephalomyocarditis virus (EMCV)
   4180..4899    +  CDS            EGFP: the original enhanced GFP (Yang et al., 1996) mammalian codon-optimized
   4911..4941    +  misc_feature   MCS (fragment): pUC18/19 multiple cloning site
   4960..4976    +  misc_feature   MCS (fragment): pBluescript multiple cloning site
   4976..5564    +  misc_feature   WPRE: woodchuck hepatitis virus posttranscriptional regulatory element
   5565..5584    +  misc_feature   MCS (fragment): pBluescript multiple cloning site
   5586..5771    +  CDS            nef (fragment): NEF_HV1Z2 - Experimental evidence at protein level: Swiss-Prot protein existence level 1. Extracellular Nef protein targets CD4(+) T-lymphocytes for apoptosis by interacting with CXCR4 surface receptors. From Human immunodeficiency virus type 1 group M subtype D (isolate Z2/CDC-Z34) (HIV-1).
   5773..6006    +  LTR            3' LTR (ΔU3): self-inactivating 3' long terminal repeat (LTR) from HIV-1
   6078..6199    +  polyA_signal   SV40 poly(A) signal: SV40 polyadenylation signal
   6239..6374    +  rep_origin     SV40 ori: SV40 origin of replication
   6395..6413    -  promoter       T7 promoter: promoter for bacteriophage T7 RNA polymerase
   6436..6794    -  rep_origin     f1 ori (sequence partly withheld): f1 bacteriophage origin of replication; arrow indicates direction of (+) strand synthesis
   6821..6925    +  promoter       AmpR promoter: bla
   6926..7786    +  CDS            AmpR: β-lactamase; bla; confers resistance to ampicillin, carbenicillin, and related antibiotics
   7957..8545    +  rep_origin     ori: high-copy-number ColE1/pMB1/pBR322/pUC origin of replication
   8720..9023    +  enhancer       CMV enhancer: human cytomegalovirus immediate early enhancer
   9024..9223    +  promoter       CMV promoter: human cytomegalovirus (CMV) immediate early promoter
   9241..9421    +  LTR            5' LTR (truncated): truncated 5' long terminal repeat (LTR) from HIV-1
   9468..9593    +  misc_feature   HIV-1 Ψ: packaging signal of human immunodeficiency virus type 1
   9577..9915    +  CDS            HIV-1 gag (fragment): gag protein from human immunodeficiency virus 1; gag
  10090..10323   +  misc_feature   RRE: The Rev response element (RRE) of HIV-1 allows for Rev-dependent mRNA export from the nucleus to the cytoplasm.
  10700..79      +  CDS            Rev (fragment) (across the origin): human immunodeficiency virus 1 (HIV-1) Rev protein; rev; enhances nuclear export of unspliced and incompletely spliced viral mRNAs
