[The description below was written by a language model from this plasmid's Addgene catalogue record and pLannotate feature annotations shown in this document.]
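Description:
GABPA_pLENTI-CAG-IRES-GFP is a lentiviral expression plasmid of about 10.7 kb for delivering human GABPA, the GA-binding protein alpha subunit (an ETS-type transcription factor that recognises purine-rich repeats), into mammalian cells. It is built on the plenti-CAG-gate-FLAG-IRES-GFP backbone, modified so that the original kanamycin marker was replaced by AmpR. In bacteria it is maintained through a ColE1/pUC-type origin with ampicillin selection. The catalogue lists it as low copy and grown in a recombination-deficient stable strain, a common precaution for LTR-containing vectors. An f1 origin, an SV40 origin and a T7 promoter are also present in the backbone.

The viral portion has a third-generation layout. A CMV enhancer/promoter drives a truncated HIV-1 5' LTR, followed by the Ψ packaging signal with a gag fragment, the RRE for Rev-dependent export, and the cPPT/CTS. At the other end is a self-inactivating ΔU3 3' LTR followed by an SV40 poly(A) signal.

Between these elements, the CAG promoter (CMV enhancer, chicken β-actin promoter and chimeric intron) drives the GABPA coding sequence, which was inserted by Gateway recombination and is flanked by attB1 and attB2. A FLAG sequence is annotated just downstream of attB2, consistent with the backbone's C-terminal tag design, although the record does not confirm that it is read in frame with GABPA. An EMCV IRES then allows EGFP to be translated from the same transcript, marking transduced cells, and a WPRE enhances transcript expression.

The plasmid comes from an overexpression screen of chromosome 21 genes that looked for modulators of Sonic hedgehog signalling relevant to Down syndrome.
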