Addgene plasmid #176999: GABPA_pLENTI-CAG-IRES-GFP
Purpose: Mammalian lentiviral expression vector encoding GABPA
Depositing lab: Roger Reeves. Depositing organization: Johns Hopkins University and School of Medicine. Publication: Overexpression screen of chromosome 21 genes reveals modulators of Sonic hedgehog signaling relevant to Down syndrome. Moyer AJ, Fernandez FX, Li Y, Klinedinst DK, Florea LD, Kazuki Y, Oshimura M, Reeves RH. Dis Model Mech. 2023 Apr 1;16(4):dmm049712. doi: 10.1242/dmm.049712. Epub 2023 Apr 13. PubMed 36995257.
Backbone
  Vector backbone: plenti-CAG-gate-FLAG-IRES-GFP
  Backbone manufacturer: Derived from Addgene #107398; KanR replaced with AmpR
  Backbone size w/o insert (bp): 9341
  Vector type: Lentiviral
Growth in bacteria
  Bacterial resistance: Ampicillin, 100 μg/mL
  Growth temperature: 30°C
  Growth strain: NEB Stable
  Copy number: Low Copy
Gene/Insert
  Gene/Insert name: GABPA (alt names: NFT2; NRF2)
  Species: H. sapiens (human)
  Insert size (bp): 1374
  Entrez Gene: GABPA (a.k.a. E4TF1-60, E4TF1A, NFT2, NRF2, NRF2A, RCH04A07)
  Promoter: CAG
  Cloning method: Gateway Cloning
Resource information
  A portion of this plasmid was derived from a plasmid made by: Derived from Addgene #53890
Terms and licenses: Academic/Nonprofit Terms; Industry Terms: Not Available to Industry
How to cite: GABPA_pLENTI-CAG-IRES-GFP was a gift from Roger Reeves (Addgene plasmid # 176999 ; http://n2t.net/addgene:176999 ; RRID:Addgene_176999)
